Addgene plasmid #142982: TFORF2731
Purpose: Lentiviral vector for overexpressing transcription factor ORFs with unique 24-bp barcodes. Barcodes facilitate identification of transcription factors in pooled screens.
Depositing lab: Feng Zhang. Depositing organization: Broad Institute. Publication: A transcription factor atlas of directed differentiation. Joung J, Ma S, Tay T, Geiger-Schuller KR, Kirchgatterer PC, Verdine VK, Guo B, Arias-Garcia MA, Allen WE, Singh A, Kuksenko O, Abudayyeh OO, Gootenberg JS, Fu Z, Macrae RK, Buenrostro JD, Regev A, Zhang F. Cell. 2023 Jan 5;186(1):209-229.e26. doi: 10.1016/j.cell.2022.11.026. PubMed 36608654.
Backbone
  Vector backbone: pLX_TRC317
  Backbone manufacturer: Broad Institute Genetic Perturbation Platform
  Backbone size w/o insert (bp): 8264
  Vector type: Mammalian Expression, Lentiviral
  Selectable markers: Puromycin
Growth in bacteria
  Bacterial resistance: Ampicillin, 100 μg/mL
  Growth temperature: 37°C
  Growth strain: NEB Stable
  Copy number: High Copy
Gene/Insert
  Gene/Insert name: ZNF669
  Species: H. sapiens (human)
  Insert size (bp): 1496
  Entrez Gene: ZNF669 (a.k.a. FLJ12606)
  Promoter: EF1a
  Cloning method: Unknown
  Sequencing primers: 5′ GGGTGGAGACTGAAGTTAGGCCAG; 3′ CACATAGCGTAAAAGGAGCAACATAG
Terms and licenses: Academic/Nonprofit Terms; Industry Terms: Not Available to Industry
Depositor comments: NM_024804,ENST00000343381 . The transcription factor ORF portion of this plasmid was synthesized by Genewiz. Please test multiple small colonies in case of plasmid recombination. To make this collection available in a timely manner, a portion of this collection was not fully sequenced by Addgene. If an Addgene verified full plasmid sequence is not available, please contact us prior to placing an order to request the full sequence.
How to cite: TFORF2731 was a gift from Feng Zhang (Addgene plasmid # 142982 ; http://n2t.net/addgene:142982 ; RRID:Addgene_142982)
