[The description below was written by a language model from this plasmid's Addgene catalogue record and pLannotate feature annotations shown in this document.]
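Description:
TFORF2731 is a third-generation, self-inactivating lentiviral expression plasmid built on the pLX_TRC317 backbone. It carries the human zinc-finger gene ZNF669 as one member of a barcoded transcription factor ORF collection. In bacteria it replicates from a high-copy ColE1/pUC-type origin and is selected with ampicillin through the bla gene. An f1 origin and remnants of a lac/lacZα cloning region with flanking T7 and T3 promoters are also present in the backbone. The depositor notes that the plasmid can recombine, as is common for LTR-containing vectors.

The viral genome is transcribed from an RSV promoter fused to a truncated HIV-1 5' LTR. It contains the Ψ packaging signal with a gag fragment, the RRE for Rev-dependent nuclear export, a cPPT/CTS element and a ΔU3 3' LTR that inactivates the LTR promoter after integration, followed by an SV40 polyadenylation signal. Two expression units lie between the LTRs. An SV40 early promoter drives puromycin N-acetyltransferase for selecting transduced mammalian cells. Downstream, the strong constitutive EF-1α promoter drives the ZNF669 ORF, with a WPRE after it to enhance transcript stability and expression. The annotation tool matched ZNF669 only as two fragments at the ends of the roughly 1.5 kb insert, which may reflect isoform differences or the synthesized nature of the ORF. The 24-bp barcode described in the catalogue entry is not annotated in the feature table.

The vector is intended for lentiviral overexpression of ZNF669, alone or in pooled screens where the unique barcode identifies which transcription factor each cell received, for example in directed differentiation studies.
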