Features (pLannotate 1.2.2; 32 found; start..end, strand, type, name):
      5..231     +  promoter       RSV promoter: Rous sarcoma virus enhancer/promoter
    232..412     +  LTR            5' LTR (truncated): truncated 5' long terminal repeat (LTR) from HIV-1
    459..584     +  misc_feature   HIV-1 Ψ: packaging signal of human immunodeficiency virus type 1
    568..931     +  CDS            HIV-1 gag (fragment): gag protein from human immunodeficiency virus 1; gag
   1077..1310    +  misc_feature   RRE: The Rev response element (RRE) of HIV-1 allows for Rev-dependent mRNA export from the nucleus to the cytoplasm.
   1687..1713    +  CDS            Rev (fragment): human immunodeficiency virus 1 (HIV-1) Rev protein; rev; enhances nuclear export of unspliced and incompletely spliced viral mRNAs
   1720..1743    +  promoter       SV40 promoter (fragment): SV40 early promoter
   1744..1815    +  promoter       SV40 promoter (fragment): SV40 enhancer and early promoter
   1839..1974    +  rep_origin     SV40 ori: SV40 origin of replication
   2020..2616    +  CDS            PuroR (fragment): puromycin N-acetyltransferase; pac from Streptomyces; confers resistance to puromycin
   2665..2782    +  misc_feature   cPPT/CTS: central polypurine tract and central termination sequence of HIV-1
   2847..2913    +  CDS            small t antigen (fragment): SV40 (simian virus 40) small t antigen
   2920..4098    +  promoter       EF-1α promoter: strong constitutive promoter for human elongation factor EF-1α
   4115..4861    +  CDS            ZNF669 (fragment): ZN669_HUMAN - Experimental evidence at protein level: Swiss-Prot protein existence level 1. May be involved in transcriptional regulation. From Homo sapiens (Human).
   5435..5506    +  CDS            ZNF669 (fragment): ZN669_HUMAN - Experimental evidence at protein level: Swiss-Prot protein existence level 1. May be involved in transcriptional regulation. From Homo sapiens (Human).
   5522..5575    +  promoter       U6 promoter (fragment): RNA polymerase III promoter for human U6 snRNA
   5617..6205    +  misc_feature   WPRE: woodchuck hepatitis virus posttranscriptional regulatory element
   6256..6275    +  misc_feature   cPPT/CTS (fragment): central polypurine tract and central termination sequence of HIV-1
   6277..6510    +  LTR            3' LTR (ΔU3): self-inactivating 3' long terminal repeat (LTR) from HIV-1
   6588..6709    +  polyA_signal   SV40 poly(A) signal: SV40 polyadenylation signal
   6749..6884    +  rep_origin     SV40 ori: SV40 origin of replication
   6905..6923    -  promoter       T7 promoter: promoter for bacteriophage T7 RNA polymerase
   6931..7086    +  CDS            lacZα (fragment): LacZα fragment of β-galactosidase; lacZ fragment
   7091..7519    +  rep_origin     f1 ori (sequence partly withheld): f1 bacteriophage origin of replication; arrow indicates direction of (+) strand synthesis
   7572..7676    +  promoter       AmpR promoter: bla
   7677..8537    +  CDS            AmpR: β-lactamase; bla; confers resistance to ampicillin, carbenicillin, and related antibiotics
   8708..9296    +  rep_origin     ori: high-copy-number ColE1/pMB1/pBR322/pUC origin of replication
   9479..9571    +  CDS            lacI (fragment): lac repressor; lacI; The lac repressor binds to the lac operator to inhibit transcription in E. coli. This inhibition can be relieved by adding lactose or isopropyl-β-D-thiogalactopyranoside (IPTG).
   9584..9605    +  protein_bind   CAP binding site: CAP binding activates transcription in the presence of cAMP. E. coli catabolite activator protein
   9620..9650    +  promoter       lac promoter: promoter for the E. coli lac operon
   9658..9674    +  protein_bind   lac operator: The lac repressor binds to the lac operator to inhibit transcription in E. coli. This inhibition can be relieved by adding lactose or isopropyl-β-D-thiogalactopyranoside (IPTG). lac repressor encoded by lacI
   9719..9737    +  promoter       T3 promoter: promoter for bacteriophage T3 RNA polymerase
>Addgene plasmid #142982 | TFORF2731 | addgene full sequence | sequence record 397331 | Addgene NGS Result
TTAATGTAGTCTTATGCAATACTCTTGTAGTCTTGCAACATGGTAACGATGAGTTAGCAACATGCCTTAC
AAGGAGAGAAAAAGCACCGTGCATGCCGATTGGTGGAAGTAAGGTGGTACGATCGTGCCTTATTAGGAAG
GCAACAGACGGGTCTGACATGGATTGGACGAACCACTGAATTGCCGCATTGCAGAGATATTGTATTTAAG
TGCCTAGCTCGATACATAAACGGGTCTCTCTGGTTAGACCAGATCTGAGCCTGGGAGCTCTCTGGCTAAC
TAGGGAACCCACTGCTTAAGCCTCAATAAAGCTTGCCTTGAGTGCTTCAAGTAGTGTGTGCCCGTCTGTT
GTGTGACTCTGGTAACTAGAGATCCCTCAGACCCTTTTAGTCAGTGTGGAAAATCTCTAGCAGTGGCGCC
CGAACAGGGACTTGAAAGCGAAAGGGAAACCAGAGGAGCTCTCTCGACGCAGGACTCGGCTTGCTGAAGC
GCGCACGGCAAGAGGCGAGGGGCGGCGACTGGTGAGTACGCCAAAAATTTTGACTAGCGGAGGCTAGAAG
GAGAGAGATGGGTGCGAGAGCGTCAGTATTAAGCGGGGGAGAATTAGATCGCGATGGGAAAAAATTCGGT
TAAGGCCAGGGGGAAAGAAAAAATATAAATTAAAACATATAGTATGGGCAAGCAGGGAGCTAGAACGATT
CGCAGTTAATCCTGGCCTGTTAGAAACATCAGAAGGCTGTAGACAAATACTGGGACAGCTACAACCATCC
CTTCAGACAGGATCAGAAGAACTTAGATCATTATATAATACAGTAGCAACCCTCTATTGTGTGCATCAAA
GGATAGAGATAAAAGACACCAAGGAAGCTTTAGACAAGATAGAGGAAGAGCAAAACAAAAGTAAGACCAC
CGCACAGCAAGCGGCCGCTGATCTTCAGACCTGGAGGAGGAGATATGAGGGACAATTGGAGAAGTGAATT
ATATAAATATAAAGTAGTAAAAATTGAACCATTAGGAGTAGCACCCACCAAGGCAAAGAGAAGAGTGGTG
CAGAGAGAAAAAAGAGCAGTGGGAATAGGAGCTTTGTTCCTTGGGTTCTTGGGAGCAGCAGGAAGCACTA
TGGGCGCAGCGTCAATGACGCTGACGGTACAGGCCAGACAATTATTGTCTGGTATAGTGCAGCAGCAGAA
CAATTTGCTGAGGGCTATTGAGGCGCAACAGCATCTGTTGCAACTCACAGTCTGGGGCATCAAGCAGCTC
CAGGCAAGAATCCTGGCTGTGGAAAGATACCTAAAGGATCAACAGCTCCTGGGGATTTGGGGTTGCTCTG
GAAAACTCATTTGCACCACTGCTGTGCCTTGGAATGCTAGTTGGAGTAATAAATCTCTGGAACAGATTTG
GAATCACACGACCTGGATGGAGTGGGACAGAGAAATTAACAATTACACAAGCTTAATACACTCCTTAATT
GAAGAATCGCAAAACCAGCAAGAAAAGAATGAACAAGAATTATTGGAATTAGATAAATGGGCAAGTTTGT
GGAATTGGTTTAACATAACAAATTGGCTGTGGTATATAAAATTATTCATAATGATAGTAGGAGGCTTGGT
AGGTTTAAGAATAGTTTTTGCTGTACTTTCTATAGTGAATAGAGTTAGGCAGGGATATTCACCATTATCG
TTTCAGACCCACCTCCCAACCCCGAGGGGACCCATGCATTGCATCTCAATTAGTCAGCAACCAGGTGTGG
AAAGTCCCCAGGCTCCCCAGCAGGCAGAAGTATGCAAAGCATGCGTCTCAATTAGTCAGCAACCATAGTC
CCGCCCCTAACTCCGCCCATCCCGCCCCTAACTCCGCCCAGTTCCGCCCATTCTCCGCCCCATGGCTGAC
TAATTTTTTTTATTTATGCAGAGGCCGAGGCCGCCTCGGCCTCTGAGCTATTCCAGAAGTAGTGAGGAGG
CTTTTTTGGAGGCCTAGGCTTTTGCAAAAAGCTTTCTAGAGGTACCACCGGAGCTTACCATGACCGAGTA
CAAGCCCACGGTGCGCCTCGCCACCCGCGACGACGTCCCCAGGGCCGTACGCACCCTCGCCGCCGCGTTC
GCCGACTACCCCGCCACGCGCCACACCGTCGATCCGGACCGCCACATCGAGCGGGTCACCGAGCTGCAAG
AACTCTTCCTCACGCGCGTCGGGCTCGACATCGGCAAGGTGTGGGTCGCGGACGACGGCGCCGCCGTGGC
GGTCTGGACCACGCCGGAGAGCGTCGAAGCGGGGGCGGTGTTCGCCGAGATCGGCCCGCGCATGGCCGAG
TTGAGCGGTTCCCGGCTGGCCGCGCAGCAACAGATGGAAGGCCTCCTGGCGCCGCACCGGCCCAAGGAGC
CCGCGTGGTTCCTGGCCACCGTCGGCGTCTCGCCCGACCACCAGGGCAAGGGTCTGGGCAGCGCCGTCGT
GCTCCCCGGAGTGGAGGCGGCCGAGCGCGCCGGGGTGCCCGCCTTCCTGGAGACCTCCGCGCCCCGCAAC
CTCCCCTTCTACGAGCGGCTCGGCTTCACCGTCACCGCCGACGTCGAGGTGCCCGAAGGACCGCGCACCT
GGTGCATGACCCGCAAGCCCGGTGCCAGTTAACGAATTCTAGATCTTGAGACAAATGGCAGTATTCATCC
ACAATTTTAAAAGAAAAGGGGGGATTGGGGGGTACAGTGCAGGGGAAAGAATAGTAGACATAATAGCAAC
AGACATACAAACTAAAGAATTACAAAAACAAATTACAAAAATTCAAAATTTTCGGGTTTATTACAGGGAC
AGCAGAGATCCACTTTGGCGCCGGCTCGAGGCCTGCAGGTGCAAAGATGGATAAAGTTTTAAACAGAGAG
GAATCTTTGCAGCTAATGGACCTTCTAGGTCTTGAAAGGAGTGGGAATTGGCTCCGGTGCCCGTCAGTGG
GCAGAGCGCACATCGCCCACAGTCCCCGAGAAGTTGGGGGGAGGGGTCGGCAATTGAACCGGTGCCTAGA
GAAGGTGGCGCGGGGTAAACTGGGAAAGTGATGTCGTGTACTGGCTCCGCCTTTTTCCCGAGGGTGGGGG
AGAACCGTATATAAGTGCAGTAGTCGCCGTGAACGTTCTTTTTCGCAACGGGTTTGCCGCCAGAACACAG
GTAAGTGCCGTGTGTGGTTCCCGCGGGCCTGGCCTCTTTACGGGTTATGGCCCTTGCGTGCCTTGAATTA
CTTCCACCTGGCTGCAGTACGTGATTCTTGATCCCGAGCTTCGGGTTGGAAGTGGGTGGGAGAGTTCGAG
GCCTTGCGCTTAAGGAGCCCCTTCGCCTCGTGCTTGAGTTGAGGCCTGGCCTGGGCGCTGGGGCCGCCGC
GTGCGAATCTGGTGGCACCTTCGCGCCTGTCTCGCTGCTTTCGATAAGTCTCTAGCCATTTAAAATTTTT
GATGACCTGCTGCGACGCTTTTTTTCTGGCAAGATAGTCTTGTAAATGCGGGCCAAGATCTGCACACTGG
TATTTCGGTTTTTGGGGCCGCGGGCGGCGACGGGGCCCGTGCGTCCCAGCGCACATGTTCGGCGAGGCGG
GGCCTGCGAGCGCGGCCACCGAGAATCGGACGGGGGTAGTCTCAAGCTGGCCGGCCTGCTCTGGTGCCTG
GCCTCGCGCCGCCGTGTATCGCCCCGCCCTGGGCGGCAAGGCTGGCCCGGTCGGCACCAGTTGCGTGAGC
GGAAAGATGGCCGCTTCCCGGCCCTGCTGCAGGGAGCTCAAAATGGAGGACGCGGCGCTCGGGAGAGCGG
GCGGGTGAGTCACCCACACAAAGGAAAAGGGCCTTTCCGTCCTCAGCCGTCGCTTCATGTGACTCCACGG
AGTACCGGGCGCCGTCCAGGCACCTCGATTAGTTCTCGAGCTTTTGGAGTACGTCGTCTTTAGGTTGGGG
GGAGGGGTTTTATGCGATGGAGTTTCCCCACACTGAGTGGGTGGAGACTGAAGTTAGGCCAGCTTGGCAC
TTGATGTAATTCTCCTTGGAATTTGCCCTTTTTGAGTTTGGATCTTGGTTCATTCTCAAGCCTCAGACAG
TGGTTCAAAGTTTTTTTCTTCCATTTCAGGTGTCGTGAGGCTAGCACCGCCACCATGGTGAGTGGACTGC
GCCTGGCTTCCCGAAGTGGAGAAGAGGGCTGGTTGAAACCTGCTGTGGCGCGACTCGGGCCTCCACGCCA
TCGGCTCCGGAACCTGCGGACCGAGTCGCCGTGGCGTAGCCGGGGCTCAGTCCTCTTCTGTTCAGGGCCG
GGCCGGGCGGGGCGGGCAGCGGAACCCCTGCATCCTGTCTGTACCTGCGGGCGCCACTTCCGCCGGCCGG
AGCCCTGTCGGGAACCCCTCGCCTCCCCTATCCAGGACTCGGTGGCTTTTGAGGATGTGGCTGTGAACTT
TACCCAGGAGGAATGGGCTTTGCTAGATTCTTCTCAGAAGAATCTCTACAGAGAAGTGATGCAGGAAACC
TGCAGGAACCTGGCTTCTGTAGGAAGCCAATGGAAAGACCAGAATATTGAAGATCACTTCGAAAAACCTG
GGAAAGATATAAGAAATCATATCGTACAGAGACTGTGTGAAAGTAAAGAAGATGGTCAGTATGGAGAAGT
TGTCAGCCAAATTCCAAATCTTGATCTGAACGAGAACATTTCTACTGGATTAAAACCATGTGAATGCAGT
ATTTGTGGAAAAGTCTTTGTACGTCATTCCCTCCTTAATAGGCATATCCTAGCTCACTCAGGATACAAAC
CATATGGAGAGAAGCAATATAAATGTGAACAGTGTGGGAAATTCTTCGTTTCTGTTCCAGGTGTTAGAAG
ACACATGATAATGCACAGTGGAAATCCAGCTTATAAATGTACGATATGTGGGAAAGCTTTTTATTTTCTC
AATTCAGTTGAAAGACATCAGAGAACTCACACAGGAGAAAAACCCTATAAATGTAAACAATGTGGTAAAG
CATTCACTGTTTCCGGTTCTTGTCTAATACATGAACGAACTCACACTGGAGAGAAACCCTACGAATGTAA
GGAATGTGGGAAAACATTCAGATTTTCTTGTTCTTTTAAGACGCATGAAAGGACTCACACTGGAGAAAGA
CCCTATAAATGTACCAAATGTGATAAAGCCTTCAGCTGTTCCACTTCCCTTCGTTACCATGGAAGCATTC
ATACTGGAGAGAGACCCTATGAGTGTAAACAATGTGGCAAAGCCTTTAGTCGTTTGAGTTCCCTTTGTAA
CCATAGAAGTACTCATACCGGAGAGAAACCCTATGAATGTAAACAATGTGATCAAGCCTTCAGTCGCCTC
AGTTCCCTTCACCTCCACGAAAGAATTCATACTGGAGAAAAACCCTATGAATGTAAGAAATGCGGTAAAG
CCTACACTCGTTCCAGTCACCTTACTCGCCATGAAAGAAGTCATGATATAGAGGCTGGGTGTAGTGACTC
AGCCTATAATCCCAGCACTTTGGGAGGCCAAGGCGTGTGGATTGCTTAGTAATGAACTAGTCCGTAACTT
GAAAGTATTTCGATTTCTTGGCTTTATATATCTTGTGGAAAGGACGACGTCATACAATGGCGTTCCACGA
CACGCGTTAAGTCGACAATCAACCTCTGGATTACAAAATTTGTGAAAGATTGACTGGTATTCTTAACTAT
GTTGCTCCTTTTACGCTATGTGGATACGCTGCTTTAATGCCTTTGTATCATGCTATTGCTTCCCGTATGG
CTTTCATTTTCTCCTCCTTGTATAAATCCTGGTTGCTGTCTCTTTATGAGGAGTTGTGGCCCGTTGTCAG
GCAACGTGGCGTGGTGTGCACTGTGTTTGCTGACGCAACCCCCACTGGTTGGGGCATTGCCACCACCTGT
CAGCTCCTTTCCGGGACTTTCGCTTTCCCCCTCCCTATTGCCACGGCGGAACTCATCGCCGCCTGCCTTG
CCCGCTGCTGGACAGGGGCTCGGCTGTTGGGCACTGACAATTCCGTGGTGTTGTCGGGGAAATCATCGTC
CTTTCCTTGGCTGCTCGCCTGTGTTGCCACCTGGATTCTGCGCGGGACGTCCTTCTGCTACGTCCCTTCG
GCCCTCAATCCAGCGGACCTTCCTTCCCGCGGCCTGCTGCCGGCTCTGCGGCCTCTTCCGCGTCTTCGCC
TTCGCCCTCAGACGAGTCGGATCTCCCTTTGGGCCGCCTCCCCGCGTCGACTTTAAGACCAATGACTTAC
AAGGCAGCTGTAGATCTTAGCCACTTTTTAAAAGAAAAGGGGGGACTGGAAGGGCTAATTCACTCCCAAC
GAAGACAAGATCTGCTTTTTGCTTGTACTGGGTCTCTCTGGTTAGACCAGATCTGAGCCTGGGAGCTCTC
TGGCTAACTAGGGAACCCACTGCTTAAGCCTCAATAAAGCTTGCCTTGAGTGCTTCAAGTAGTGTGTGCC
CGTCTGTTGTGTGACTCTGGTAACTAGAGATCCCTCAGACCCTTTTAGTCAGTGTGGAAAATCTCTAGCA
GTACGTATAGTAGTTCATGTCATCTTATTATTCAGTATTTATAACTTGCAAAGAAATGAATATCAGAGAG
TGAGAGGAACTTGTTTATTGCAGCTTATAATGGTTACAAATAAAGCAATAGCATCACAAATTTCACAAAT
AAAGCATTTTTTTCACTGCATTCTAGTTGTGGTTTGTCCAAACTCATCAATGTATCTTATCATGTCTGGC
TCTAGCTATCCCGCCCCTAACTCCGCCCATCCCGCCCCTAACTCCGCCCAGTTCCGCCCATTCTCCGCCC
CATGGCTGACTAATTTTTTTTATTTATGCAGAGGCCGAGGCCGCCTCGGCCTCTGAGCTATTCCAGAAGT
AGTGAGGAGGCTTTTTTGGAGGCCTAGGGACGTACCCAATTCGCCCTATAGTGAGTCGTATTACGCGCGC
TCACTGGCCGTCGTTTTACAACGTCGTGACTGGGAAAACCCTGGCGTTACCCAACTTAATCGCCTTGCAG
CACATCCCCCTTTCGCCAGCTGGCGTAATAGCGAAGAGGCCCGCACCGATCGCCCTTCCCAACAGTTGCG
CAGCCTGAATGGCGAATGGG
[124 nt withheld, positions 7091-7214]
C
[91 nt withheld, positions 7216-7306]
A
[49 nt withheld, positions 7308-7356]
CCTTTGACGTTGGAGTCCACGTTCTTT
[37 nt withheld, positions 7384-7420]
ACCCTATCTCGGTCTATTCTTTTGATTTATAAGGGATTTTGCCGATTTCGGCCTATTGGTTAAAAAATGA
GCTGATTTAACAAAAATTTAACGCGAATTTTAACAAAATATTAACGCTTACAATTTAGGTGGCACTTTTC
GGGGAAATGTGCGCGGAACCCCTATTTGTTTATTTTTCTAAATACATTCAAATATGTATCCGCTCATGAG
ACAATAACCCTGATAAATGCTTCAATAATATTGAAAAAGGAAGAGTATGAGTATTCAACATTTCCGTGTC
GCCCTTATTCCCTTTTTTGCGGCATTTTGCCTTCCTGTTTTTGCTCACCCAGAAACGCTGGTGAAAGTAA
AAGATGCTGAAGATCAGTTGGGTGCACGAGTGGGTTACATCGAACTGGATCTCAACAGCGGTAAGATCCT
TGAGAGTTTTCGCCCCGAAGAACGTTTTCCAATGATGAGCACTTTTAAAGTTCTGCTATGTGGCGCGGTA
TTATCCCGTATTGACGCCGGGCAAGAGCAACTCGGTCGCCGCATACACTATTCTCAGAATGACTTGGTTG
AGTACTCACCAGTCACAGAAAAGCATCTTACGGATGGCATGACAGTAAGAGAATTATGCAGTGCTGCCAT
AACCATGAGTGATAACACTGCGGCCAACTTACTTCTGACAACGATCGGAGGACCGAAGGAGCTAACCGCT
TTTTTGCACAACATGGGGGATCATGTAACTCGCCTTGATCGTTGGGAACCGGAGCTGAATGAAGCCATAC
CAAACGACGAGCGTGACACCACGATGCCTGTAGCAATGGCAACAACGTTGCGCAAACTATTAACTGGCGA
ACTACTTACTCTAGCTTCCCGGCAACAATTAATAGACTGGATGGAGGCGGATAAAGTTGCAGGACCACTT
CTGCGCTCGGCCCTTCCGGCTGGCTGGTTTATTGCTGATAAATCTGGAGCCGGTGAGCGTGGGTCTCGCG
GTATCATTGCAGCACTGGGGCCAGATGGTAAGCCCTCCCGTATCGTAGTTATCTACACGACGGGGAGTCA
GGCAACTATGGATGAACGAAATAGACAGATCGCTGAGATAGGTGCCTCACTGATTAAGCATTGGTAACTG
TCAGACCAAGTTTACTCATATATACTTTAGATTGATTTAAAACTTCATTTTTAATTTAAAAGGATCTAGG
TGAAGATCCTTTTTGATAATCTCATGACCAAAATCCCTTAACGTGAGTTTTCGTTCCACTGAGCGTCAGA
CCCCGTAGAAAAGATCAAAGGATCTTCTTGAGATCCTTTTTTTCTGCGCGTAATCTGCTGCTTGCAAACA
AAAAAACCACCGCTACCAGCGGTGGTTTGTTTGCCGGATCAAGAGCTACCAACTCTTTTTCCGAAGGTAA
CTGGCTTCAGCAGAGCGCAGATACCAAATACTGTTCTTCTAGTGTAGCCGTAGTTAGGCCACCACTTCAA
GAACTCTGTAGCACCGCCTACATACCTCGCTCTGCTAATCCTGTTACCAGTGGCTGCTGCCAGTGGCGAT
AAGTCGTGTCTTACCGGGTTGGACTCAAGACGATAGTTACCGGATAAGGCGCAGCGGTCGGGCTGAACGG
GGGGTTCGTGCACACAGCCCAGCTTGGAGCGAACGACCTACACCGAACTGAGATACCTACAGCGTGAGCT
ATGAGAAAGCGCCACGCTTCCCGAAGGGAGAAAGGCGGACAGGTATCCGGTAAGCGGCAGGGTCGGAACA
GGAGAGCGCACGAGGGAGCTTCCAGGGGGAAACGCCTGGTATCTTTATAGTCCTGTCGGGTTTCGCCACC
TCTGACTTGAGCGTCGATTTTTGTGATGCTCGTCAGGGGGGCGGAGCCTATGGAAAAACGCCAGCAACGC
GGCCTTTTTACGGTTCCTGGCCTTTTGCTGGCCTTTTGCTCACATGTTCTTTCCTGCGTTATCCCCTGAT
TCTGTGGATAACCGTATTACCGCCTTTGAGTGAGCTGATACCGCTCGCCGCAGCCGAACGACCGAGCGCA
GCGAGTCAGTGAGCGAGGAAGCGGAAGAGCGCCCAATACGCAAACCGCCTCTCCCCGCGCGTTGGCCGAT
TCATTAATGCAGCTGGCACGACAGGTTTCCCGACTGGAAAGCGGGCAGTGAGCGCAACGCAATTAATGTG
AGTTAGCTCACTCATTAGGCACCCCAGGCTTTACACTTTATGCTTCCGGCTCGTATGTTGTGTGGAATTG
TGAGCGGATAACAATTTCACACAGGAAACAGCTATGACCATGATTACGCCAAGCGCGCAATTAACCCTCA
CTAAAGGGAACAAAAGCTGGAGCTGCAAGC
