>Addgene plasmid #142982 | TFORF2731 | depositor partial sequence | sequence record 281084 | Insert
ACCGCCACCATGGTGAGTGGACTGCGCCTGGCTTCCCGAAGTGGAGAAGAGGGCTGGTTGAAACCTGCTG
TGGCGCGACTCGGGCCTCCACGCCATCGGCTCCGGAACCTGCGGACCGAGTCGCCGTGGCGTAGCCGGGG
CTCAGTCCTCTTCTGTTCAGGGCCGGGCCGGGCGGGGCGGGCAGCGGAACCCCTGCATCCTGTCTGTACC
TGCGGGCGCCACTTCCGCCGGCCGGAGCCCTGTCGGGAACCCCTCGCCTCCCCTATCCAGGACTCGGTGG
CTTTTGAGGATGTGGCTGTGAACTTTACCCAGGAGGAATGGGCTTTGCTAGATTCTTCTCAGAAGAATCT
CTACAGAGAAGTGATGCAGGAAACCTGCAGGAACCTGGCTTCTGTAGGAAGCCAATGGAAAGACCAGAAT
ATTGAAGATCACTTCGAAAAACCTGGGAAAGATATAAGAAATCATATCGTACAGAGACTGTGTGAAAGTA
AAGAAGATGGTCAGTATGGAGAAGTTGTCAGCCAAATTCCAAATCTTGATCTGAACGAGAACATTTCTAC
TGGATTAAAACCATGTGAATGCAGTATTTGTGGAAAAGTCTTTGTACGTCATTCCCTCCTTAATAGGCAT
ATCCTAGCTCACTCAGGATACAAACCATATGGAGAGAAGCAATATAAATGTGAACAGTGTGGGAAATTCT
TCGTTTCTGTTCCAGGTGTTAGAAGACACATGATAATGCACAGTGGAAATCCAGCTTATAAATGTACGAT
ATGTGGGAAAGCTTTTTATTTTCTCAATTCAGTTGAAAGACATCAGAGAACTCACACAGGAGAAAAACCC
TATAAATGTAAACAATGTGGTAAAGCATTCACTGTTTCCGGTTCTTGTCTAATACATGAACGAACTCACA
CTGGAGAGAAACCCTACGAATGTAAGGAATGTGGGAAAACATTCAGATTTTCTTGTTCTTTTAAGACGCA
TGAAAGGACTCACACTGGAGAAAGACCCTATAAATGTACCAAATGTGATAAAGCCTTCAGCTGTTCCACT
TCCCTTCGTTACCATGGAAGCATTCATACTGGAGAGAGACCCTATGAGTGTAAACAATGTGGCAAAGCCT
TTAGTCGTTTGAGTTCCCTTTGTAACCATAGAAGTACTCATACCGGAGAGAAACCCTATGAATGTAAACA
ATGTGATCAAGCCTTCAGTCGCCTCAGTTCCCTTCACCTCCACGAAAGAATTCATACTGGAGAAAAACCC
TATGAATGTAAGAAATGCGGTAAAGCCTACACTCGTTCCAGTCACCTTACTCGCCATGAAAGAAGTCATG
ATATAGAGGCTGGGTGTAGTGACTCAGCCTATAATCCCAGCACTTTGGGAGGCCAAGGCGTGTGGATTGC
TTAGTAATGAACTAGTCCGTAACTTGAAAGTATTTCGATTTCTTGGCTTTATATATCTTGTGGAAAGGAC
GACGTCATACAATGGCGTTCCACGAC
