>Addgene plasmid #142982 | TFORF2731 | depositor partial sequence | sequence record 281085 | Barcode
CGTCATACAATGGCGTTCCACGAC
